>Addgene plasmid | pOSIP-KL (KanR, Lambda) Sequencing Result | analyzer sequence | sequence record 66146
CGTCCATGTTGGAGTTTAAGCGCGGACGGGAGCAAGACGTTTCCCGTTGAATATGGCTCATAACACCCCT
TGTATTACTGTTTATGTAAGCAGACAGTTTTATTGTTCATGATGATATATTTTTATCTTGTGCAATGTAA
CATCAGAGATTTTGAGACACAACGTGCGTTACATATCAAAGGGAAAACTGTCCATACCCATGGGCTAGCT
GATCAGCCAGTGCCAAGCTTGGCATTGCTTATCAATTTGTTGCAACGAACAGGTCACTATCAGTCAAAAT
AAAATCATTATTTGATTTCAATTTTGTCCCACTCCCTGCCTCTGTCATCACGATACTGTGATGCCATGGT
GTCCGACTTATGCCCGAGAAGATGTTGAGCAAACTTATCGCTTATCTGCTTCTCATAGAGTCTTGCAGAC
AAACTGCGCAACTCGTGAAAGGTAGGCGGATCCCCTTCGAAGGAAAGACCTGATGCTTTTCGTGCGCGCA
TAAAATACCTTGATACTGTGCCGGATGAAAGCGGTTCGCGACGAGTAGATGCAATTATGGTTTCTCCGCC
AAGAATCTCTTTGCATTTATCAAGTGTTTCCTTCATTGATATTCCGAGAGCATCAATATGCAATGCTGTT
GGGATGGCAATTTTTACGCCTGTTTTGCTTTGCTCGACATAAAGATATCCATCTACGATATCAGACCACT
TCATTTCGCATAAATCACCAACTCGTTGCCCGGTAACAACAGCCAGTTCCATTGCAAGTCTGAGCCAACA
TGGTGATGATTCTGCTGCTTGATAAATTTTCAGGTATTCGTCAGCCGTAAGTCTTGATCTCCTTACCTCT
GATTTTGCTGCGCGAGTGGCAGCGACATGGTTTGTTGTTATATGGCCTTCAGCTATTGCCTCTCGGAATG
CATCGCTCAGTGTTGATCTGATTAACTTGGCTGACGCCGCCTTGCCCTCGTCTAT
